>Addgene plasmid #208087 | pLV_PGK_LTB4R | addgene full sequence | sequence record 410741 | Addgene NGS Result
GGAAGGGCTAATTCACTCCCAAAGAAGACAAGATATCCTTGATCTGTGGATCTACCACACACAAGGCTAC
TTCCCTGATTAGCAGAACTACACACCAGGGCCAGGGGTCAGATATCCACTGACCTTTGGATGGTGCTACA
AGCTAGTACCAGTTGAGCCAGATAAGGTAGAAGAGGCCAATAAAGGAGAGAACACCAGCTTGTTACACCC
TGTGAGCCTGCATGGGATGGATGACCCGGAGAGAGAAGTGTTAGAGTGGAGGTTTGACAGCCGCCTAGCA
TTTCATCACGTGGCCCGAGAGCTGCATCCGGAGTACTTCAAGAACTGCTGATATCGAGCTTGCTACAAGG
GACTTTCCGCTGGGGACTTTCCAGGGAGGCGTGGCCTGGGCGGGACTGGGGAGTGGCGAGCCCTCAGATC
CTGCATATAAGCAGCTGCTTTTTGCCTGTACTGGGTCTCTCTGGTTAGACCAGATCTGAGCCTGGGAGCT
CTCTGGCTAACTAGGGAACCCACTGCTTAAGCCTCAATAAAGCTTGCCTTGAGTGCTTCAAGTAGTGTGT
GCCCGTCTGTTGTGTGACTCTGGTAACTAGAGATCCCTCAGACCCTTTTAGTCAGTGTGGAAAATCTCTA
GCAGTGGCGCCCGAACAGGGACTTGAAAGCGAAAGGGAAACCAGAGGAGCTCTCTCGACGCAGGACTCGG
CTTGCTGAAGCGCGCACGGCAAGAGGCGAGGGGCGGCGACTGGTGAGTACGCCAAAAATTTTGACTAGCG
GAGGCTAGAAGGAGAGAGATGGGTGCGAGAGCGTCAGTATTAAGCGGGGGAGAATTAGATCGCGATGGGA
AAAAATTCGGTTAAGGCCAGGGGGAAAGAAAAAATATAAATTAAAACATATAGTATGGGCAAGCAGGGAG
CTAGAACGATTCGCAGTTAATCCTGGCCTGTTAGAAACATCAGAAGGCTGTAGACAAATACTGGGACAGC
TACAACCATCCCTTCAGACAGGATCAGAAGAACTTAGATCATTATATAATACAGTAGCAACCCTCTATTG
TGTGCATCAAAGGATAGAGATAAAAGACACCAAGGAAGCTTTAGACAAGATAGAGGAAGAGCAAAACAAA
AGTAAGACCACCGCACAGCAAGCGGCCGGCCGCTGATCTTCAGACCTGGAGGAGGAGATATGAGGGACAA
TTGGAGAAGTGAATTATATAAATATAAAGTAGTAAAAATTGAACCATTAGGAGTAGCACCCACCAAGGCA
AAGAGAAGAGTGGTGCAGAGAGAAAAAAGAGCAGTGGGAATAGGAGCTTTGTTCCTTGGGTTCTTGGGAG
CAGCAGGAAGCACTATGGGCGCAGCGTCAATGACGCTGACGGTACAGGCCAGACAATTATTGTCTGGTAT
AGTGCAGCAGCAGAACAATTTGCTGAGGGCTATTGAGGCGCAACAGCATCTGTTGCAACTCACAGTCTGG
GGCATCAAGCAGCTCCAGGCAAGAATCCTGGCTGTGGAAAGATACCTAAAGGATCAACAGCTCCTGGGGA
TTTGGGGTTGCTCTGGAAAACTCATTTGCACCACTGCTGTGCCTTGGAATGCTAGTTGGAGTAATAAATC
TCTGGAACAGATTTGGAATCACACGACCTGGATGGAGTGGGACAGAGAAATTAACAATTACACAAGCTTA
ATACACTCCTTAATTGAAGAATCGCAAAACCAGCAAGAAAAGAATGAACAAGAATTATTGGAATTAGATA
AATGGGCAAGTTTGTGGAATTGGTTTAACATAACAAATTGGCTGTGGTATATAAAATTATTCATAATGAT
AGTAGGAGGCTTGGTAGGTTTAAGAATAGTTTTTGCTGTACTTTCTATAGTGAATAGAGTTAGGCAGGGA
TATTCACCATTATCGTTTCAGACCCACCTCCCAACCCCGAGGGGACCCGACAGGCCCGAAGGAATAGAAG
AAGAAGGTGGAGAGAGAGACAGAGACAGATCCATTCGATTAGTGAACGGATCTCGACGGTATCGCCTTTA
AAAGAAAAGGGGGGATTGGGGGGTACAGTGCAGGGGAAAGAATAGTAGACATAATAGCAACAGACATACA
AACTAAAGAATTACAAAAACAAATTACAAAAATTCAAAATTTTCGGGTTTATTACAGGGACAGCAGAGAT
CCAGTTTATCGATCCACGGGGTTGGGGTTGCGCCTTTTCCAAGGCAGCCCTGGGTTTGCGCAGGGACGCG
GCTGCTCTGGGCGTGGTTCCGGGAAACGCAGCGGCGCCGACCCTGGGTCTCGCACATTCTTCACGTCCGT
TCGCAGCGTCACCCGGATCTTCGCCGCTACCCTTGTGGGCCCCCCGGCGACGCTTCCTGCTCCGCCCCTA
AGTCGGGAAGGTTCCTTGCGGTTCGCGGCGTGCCGGACGTGACAAACGGAAGCCGCACGTCTCACTAGTA
CCCTCGCAGACGGACAGCGCCAGGGAGCAATGGCAGCGCGCCGACCGCGATGGGCTGTGGCCAATAGCGG
CTGCTCAGCAGGGCGCGCCGAGAGCAGCGGCCGGGAAGGGGCGGTGCGGGAGGCGGGGTGTGGGGCGGTA
GTGTGGGCCCTGTTCCTGCCCGCGCGGTGTTCCGCATTCTGCAAGCCTCCGGAGCGCACGTCGGCAGTCG
GCTCCCTCGTTGACCGAATCACCGACCTCTCTCCCCAGGACGCGGGATCCGCCACCATGAACACTACATC
TTCTGCAGCACCCCCCTCACTAGGTGTAGAGTTCATCTCTCTGCTGGCTATCATCCTGCTGTCAGTGGCG
CTGGCTGTGGGGCTTCCCGGCAACAGCTTTGTGGTGTGGAGTATCCTGAAAAGGATGCAGAAGCGCTCTG
TCACTGCCCTGATGGTGCTGAACCTGGCCCTGGCCGACCTGGCCGTATTGCTCACTGCTCCCTTTTTCCT
TCACTTCCTGGCCCAAGGCACCTGGAGTTTTGGACTGGCTGGTTGCCGCCTGTGTCACTATGTCTGCGGA
GTCAGCATGTACGCCAGCGTCCTGCTTATCACGGCCATGAGTCTAGACCGCTCACTGGCGGTGGCCCGCC
CCTTTGTGTCCCAGAAGCTACGCACCAAGGCGATGGCCCGGCGGGTGCTGGCAGGCATCTGGGTGTTGTC
CTTTCTGCTGGCCACACCCGTCCTCGCGTACCGCACAGTAGTGCCCTGGAAAACGAACATGAGCCTGTGC
TTCCCGCGGTACCCCAGCGAAGGGCACCGGGCCTTCCATCTAATCTTCGAGGCTGTCACGGGCTTCCTGC
TGCCCTTCCTGGCTGTGGTGGCCAGCTACTCGGACATAGGGCGTCGGCTACAGGCCCGGCGCTTCCGCCG
CAGCCGCCGCACCGGCCGCCTGGTGGTGCTCATCATCCTGACCTTCGCCGCCTTCTGGCTGCCCTACCAC
GTGGTGAACCTGGCTGAGGCGGGCCGCGCGCTGGCCGGCCAGGCCGCCGGGTTAGGGCTCGTGGGGAAGC
GGCTGAGCCTGGCCCGCAACGTGCTCATCGCACTCGCCTTCCTGAGCAGCAGCGTGAACCCCGTGCTGTA
CGCGTGCGCCGGCGGCGGCCTGCTGCGCTCGGCGGGCGTGGGCTTCGTCGCCAAGCTGCTGGAGGGCACG
GGCTCCGAGGCGTCCAGCACGCGCCGCGGGGGCAGCCTGGGCCAGACCGCTAGGAGCGGCCCCGCCGCTC
TGGAGCCCGGCCCTTCCGAGAGCCTCACTGCCTCCAGCCCTCTCAAGTTAAACGAACTGAACTAAGCGGC
CGCTCTAGAGTCGACGGGCCGCGGTAACAATTGTTAACTAACTTAAGCTAGCAACGGTTTCCCTCTAGCG
GGATCAATTCCGCCCCCCCCCCCTAACGTTACTGGCCGAAGCCGCTTGGAATAAGGCCGGTGTGCGTTTG
TCTATATGTTATTTTCCACCATATTGCCGTCTTTTGGCAATGTGAGGGCCCGGAAACCTGGCCCTGTCTT
CTTGACGAGCATTCCTAGGGGTCTTTCCCCTCTCGCCAAAGGAATGCAAGGTCTGTTGAATGTCGTGAAG
GAAGCAGTTCCTCTGGAAGCTTCTTGAAGACAAACAACGTCTGTAGCGACCCTTTGCAGGCAGCGGAACC
CCCCACCTGGCGACAGGTGCCTCTGCGGCCAAAAGCCACGTGTATAAGATACACCTGCAAAGGCGGCACA
ACCCCAGTGCCACGTTGTGAGTTGGATAGTTGTGGAAAGAGTCAAATGGCTCTCCTCAAGCGTATTCAAC
AAGGGGCTGAAGGATGCCCAGAAGGTACCCCATTGTATGGGATCTGATCTGGGGCCTCGGTGCACATGCT
TTACATGTGTTTAGTCGAGGTTAAAAAAACGTCTAGGCCCCCCGAACCACGGGGACGTGGTTTTCCTTTG
AAAAACACGATAATACCATGAAAAAGCCTGAACTCACCGCGACGTCTGTCGAGAAGTTTCTGATCGAAAA
GTTCGACAGCGTCTCCGACCTGATGCAGCTCTCGGAGGGCGAAGAATCTCGTGCTTTCAGCTTCGATGTA
GGAGGGCGTGGATATGTCCTGCGGGTAAATAGCTGCGCCGATGGTTTCTACAAAGATCGTTATGTTTATC
GGCACTTTGCATCGGCCGCGCTCCCGATTCCGGAAGTGCTTGACATTGGGGAATTCAGCGAGAGCCTGAC
CTATTGCATCTCCCGCCGTGCACAGGGTGTCACGTTGCAAGACCTGCCTGAAACCGAACTGCCCGCTGTT
CTGCAGCCGGTCGCGGAGGCCATGGATGCGATCGCTGCGGCCGATCTTAGCCAGACGAGCGGGTTCGGCC
CATTCGGACCGCAAGGAATCGGTCAATACACTACATGGCGTGATTTCATATGCGCGATTGCTGATCCCCA
TGTGTATCACTGGCAAACTGTGATGGACGACACCGTCAGTGCGTCCGTCGCGCAGGCTCTCGATGAGCTG
ATGCTTTGGGCCGAGGACTGCCCCGAAGTCCGGCACCTCGTGCACGCGGATTTCGGCTCCAACAATGTCC
TGACGGACAATGGCCGCATAACAGCGGTCATTGACTGGAGCGAGGCGATGTTCGGGGATTCCCAATACGA
GGTCGCCAACATCTTCTTCTGGAGGCCGTGGTTGGCTTGTATGGAGCAGCAGACGCGCTACTTCGAGCGG
AGGCATCCGGAGCTTGCAGGATCGCCGCGGCTCCGGGCGTATATGCTCCGCATTGGTCTTGACCAACTCT
ATCAGAGCTTGGTTGACGGCAATTTCGATGATGCAGCTTGGGCGCAGGGTCGATGCGACGCAATCGTCCG
ATCCGGAGCCGGGACTGTCGGGCGTACACAAATCGCCCGCAGAAGCGCGGCCGTCTGGACCGATGGCTGT
GTAGAAGTACTCGCCGATAGTGGAAACCGACGCCCCAGCACTCGTCCGAGGGCAAAGGAATAGCCCGGGC
GGGGCGCGTCTGGAACAATCAACCTCTGGATTACAAAATTTGTGAAAGATTGACTGGTATTCTTAACTAT
GTTGCTCCTTTTACGCTATGTGGATACGCTGCTTTAATGCCTTTGTATCATGCTATTGCTTCCCGTATGG
CTTTCATTTTCTCCTCCTTGTATAAATCCTGGTTGCTGTCTCTTTATGAGGAGTTGTGGCCCGTTGTCAG
GCAACGTGGCGTGGTGTGCACTGTGTTTGCTGACGCAACCCCCACTGGTTGGGGCATTGCCACCACCTGT
CAGCTCCTTTCCGGGACTTTCGCTTTCCCCCTCCCTATTGCCACGGCGGAACTCATCGCCGCCTGCCTTG
CCCGCTGCTGGACAGGGGCTCGGCTGTTGGGCACTGACAATTCCGTGGTGTTGTCGGGGAAGCTGACGTC
CTTTCCATGGCTGCTCGCCTGTGTTGCCACCTGGATTCTGCGCGGGACGTCCTTCTGCTACGTCCCTTCG
GCCCTCAATCCAGCGGACCTTCCTTCCCGCGGCCTGCTGCCGGCTCTGCGGCCTCTTCCGCGTCTTCGCC
TTCGCCCTCAGACGAGTCGGATCTCCCTTTGGGCCGCCTCCCCGCCTGGAATTAATTCTGCAGTCGAGAC
CTAGAAAAACATGGAGCAATCACAAGTAGCAATACAGCAGCTACCAATGCTGATTGTGCCTGGCTAGAAG
CACAAGAGGAGGAGGAGGTGGGTTTTCCAGTCACACCTCAGGTACCTTTAAGACCAATGACTTACAAGGC
AGCTGTAGATCTTAGCCACTTTTTAAAAGAAAAGAGGGGACTGGAAGGGCTAATTCACTCCCAACGAAGA
CAAGATATCCTTGATCTGTGGATCTACCACACACAAGGCTACTTCCCTGATTAGCAGAACTACACACCAG
GGCCAGGGGTCAGATATCCACTGACCTTTGGATGGTGCTACAAGCTAGTACCAGTTGAGCCAGATAAGGT
AGAAGAGGCCAATAAAGGAGAGAACACCAGCTTGTTACACCCTGTGAGCCTGCATGGGATGGATGACCCG
GAGAGAGAAGTGTTAGAGTGGAGGTTTGACAGCCGCCTAGCATTTCATCACGTGGCCCGAGAGCTGCATC
CGGAGTACTTCAAGAACTGCTGATATCGAGCTTGCTACAAGGGACTTTCCGCTGGGGACTTTCCAGGGAG
GCGTGGCCTGGGCGGGACTGGGGAGTGGCGAGCCCTCAGATCCTGCATATAAGCAGCTGCTTTTTGCCTG
TACTGGGTCTCTCTGGTTAGACCAGATCTGAGCCTGGGAGCTCTCTGGCTAACTAGGGAACCCACTGCTT
AAGCCTCAATAAAGCTTGCCTTGAGTGCTTCAAGTAGTGTGTGCCCGTCTGTTGTGTGACTCTGGTAACT
AGAGATCCCTCAGACCCTTTTAGTCAGTGTGGAAAATCTCTAGCAGTAGTAGTTCATGTCATCTTATTAT
TCAGTATTTATAACTTGCAAAGAAATGAATATCAGAGAGTGAGAGGCCTTGACATTGCTAGCGTTTACCG
TCGACCTCTAGCTAGAGCTTGGCGTAATCATGGTCATAGCTGTTTCCTGTGTGAAATTGTTATCCGCTCA
CAATTCCACACAACATACGAGCCGGAAGCATAAAGTGTAAAGCCTGGGGTGCCTAATGAGTGAGCTAACT
CACATTAATTGCGTTGCGCTCACTGCCCGCTTTCCAGTCGGGAAACCTGTCGTGCCAGCTGCATTAATGA
ATCGGCCAACGCGCGGGGAGAGGCGGTTTGCGTATTGGGCGCTCTTCCGCTTCCTCGCTCACTGACTCGC
TGCGCTCGGTCGTTCGGCTGCGGCGAGCGGTATCAGCTCACTCAAAGGCGGTAATACGGTTATCCACAGA
ATCAGGGGATAACGCAGGAAAGAACATGTGAGCAAAAGGCCAGCAAAAGGCCAGGAACCGTAAAAAGGCC
GCGTTGCTGGCGTTTTTCCATAGGCTCCGCCCCCCTGACGAGCATCACAAAAATCGACGCTCAAGTCAGA
GGTGGCGAAACCCGACAGGACTATAAAGATACCAGGCGTTTCCCCCTGGAAGCTCCCTCGTGCGCTCTCC
TGTTCCGACCCTGCCGCTTACCGGATACCTGTCCGCCTTTCTCCCTTCGGGAAGCGTGGCGCTTTCTCAT
AGCTCACGCTGTAGGTATCTCAGTTCGGTGTAGGTCGTTCGCTCCAAGCTGGGCTGTGTGCACGAACCCC
CCGTTCAGCCCGACCGCTGCGCCTTATCCGGTAACTATCGTCTTGAGTCCAACCCGGTAAGACACGACTT
ATCGCCACTGGCAGCAGCCACTGGTAACAGGATTAGCAGAGCGAGGTATGTAGGCGGTGCTACAGAGTTC
TTGAAGTGGTGGCCTAACTACGGCTACACTAGAAGAACAGTATTTGGTATCTGCGCTCTGCTGAAGCCAG
TTACCTTCGGAAAAAGAGTTGGTAGCTCTTGATCCGGCAAACAAACCACCGCTGGTAGCGGTGGTTTTTT
TGTTTGCAAGCAGCAGATTACGCGCAGAAAAAAAGGATCTCAAGAAGATCCTTTGATCTTTTCTACGGGG
TCTGACGCTCAGTGGAACGAAAACTCACGTTAAGGGATTTTGGTCATGAGATTATCAAAAAGGATCTTCA
CCTAGATCCTTTTAAATTAAAAATGAAGTTTTAAATCAATCTAAAGTATATATGAGTAAACTTGGTCTGA
CAGTTACCAATGCTTAATCAGTGAGGCACCTATCTCAGCGATCTGTCTATTTCGTTCATCCATAGTTGCC
TGACTCCCCGTCGTGTAGATAACTACGATACGGGAGGGCTTACCATCTGGCCCCAGTGCTGCAATGATAC
CGCGAGACCCACGCTCACCGGCTCCAGATTTATCAGCAATAAACCAGCCAGCCGGAAGGGCCGAGCGCAG
AAGTGGTCCTGCAACTTTATCCGCCTCCATCCAGTCTATTAATTGTTGCCGGGAAGCTAGAGTAAGTAGT
TCGCCAGTTAATAGTTTGCGCAACGTTGTTGCCATTGCTACAGGCATCGTGGTGTCACGCTCGTCGTTTG
GTATGGCTTCATTCAGCTCCGGTTCCCAACGATCAAGGCGAGTTACATGATCCCCCATGTTGTGCAAAAA
AGCGGTTAGCTCCTTCGGTCCTCCGATCGTTGTCAGAAGTAAGTTGGCCGCAGTGTTATCACTCATGGTT
ATGGCAGCACTGCATAATTCTCTTACTGTCATGCCATCCGTAAGATGCTTTTCTGTGACTGGTGAGTACT
CAACCAAGTCATTCTGAGAATAGTGTATGCGGCGACCGAGTTGCTCTTGCCCGGCGTCAATACGGGATAA
TACCGCGCCACATAGCAGAACTTTAAAAGTGCTCATCATTGGAAAACGTTCTTCGGGGCGAAAACTCTCA
AGGATCTTACCGCTGTTGAGATCCAGTTCGATGTAACCCACTCGTGCACCCAACTGATCTTCAGCATCTT
TTACTTTCACCAGCGTTTCTGGGTGAGCAAAAACAGGAAGGCAAAATGCCGCAAAAAAGGGAATAAGGGC
GACACGGAAATGTTGAATACTCATACTCTTCCTTTTTCAATATTATTGAAGCATTTATCAGGGTTATTGT
CTCATGAGCGGATACATATTTGAATGTATTTAGAAAAATAAACAAATAGGGGTTCCGCGCACATTTCCCC
GAAAAGTGCCACCTGACGTCGACGGATCGGGAGATCAACTTGTTTATTGCAGCTTATAATGGTTACAAAT
AAAGCAATAGCATCACAAATTTCACAAATAAAGCATTTTTTTCACTGCATTCTAGTTGTGGTTTGTCCAA
ACTCATCAATGTATCTTATCATGTCTGGATCAACTGGATAACTCAAGCTAACCAAAATCATCCCAAACTT
CCCACCCCATACCCTATTACCACTGCCAATTACCTGTGGTTTCATTTACTCTAAACCTGTGATTCCTCTG
AATTATTTTCATTTTAAAGAAATTGTATTTGTTAAATATGTACTACAAACTTAGTAGTT
Features (pLannotate 1.2.2; 22 found; start..end, strand, type, name):
    376..633     +  LTR            5' LTR (truncated): truncated 5' long terminal repeat (LTR) from HIV-1
    680..805     +  misc_feature   HIV-1 Ψ: packaging signal of human immunodeficiency virus type 1
    789..1127    +  CDS            HIV-1 gag (fragment): gag protein from human immunodeficiency virus 1; gag
   1302..1535    +  misc_feature   RRE: The Rev response element (RRE) of HIV-1 allows for Rev-dependent mRNA export from the nucleus to the cytoplasm.
   1912..2012    +  CDS            Rev (fragment): human immunodeficiency virus 1 (HIV-1) Rev protein; rev; enhances nuclear export of unspliced and incompletely spliced viral mRNAs
   2027..2142    +  misc_feature   cPPT/CTS: central polypurine tract and central termination sequence of HIV-1 (lacking the first T)
   2188..2698    +  promoter       hPGK promoter: human phosphoglycerate kinase 1 promoter
   2717..3772    +  CDS            LTB4R: LT4R1_HUMAN - Also known as BLT, BLT1, BLTR, CMKRL1, GPR16, P2RY7. Experimental evidence at protein level: Swiss-Prot protein existence level 1. Receptor for extracellular ATP > UTP and ADP. The activity of this receptor is mediated by G proteins which activate a phosphatidylinositol-calcium second messenger system. May be the cardiac P2Y receptor involved in the regulation of cardiac muscle contraction through modulation of L-type calcium currents. Is a receptor for leukotriene B4, a potent chemoattractant involved in inflammation and immune response. From Homo sapiens (Human).
   3864..4425    +  misc_feature   IRES: internal ribosome entry site (IRES) of the encephalomyocarditis virus (EMCV)
   4428..5453    +  CDS            HygR: aminoglycoside phosphotransferase from E. coli; aph(4)-Ia; confers resistance to hygromycin
   5477..6065    +  misc_feature   WPRE: woodchuck hepatitis virus posttranscriptional regulatory element
   6082..6600    +  CDS            nef (fragment): NEF_HV1BR - Experimental evidence at protein level: Swiss-Prot protein existence level 1. Extracellular Nef protein targets CD4(+) T-lymphocytes for apoptosis by interacting with CXCR4 surface receptors (PubMed:14990729). From Human immunodeficiency virus type 1 group M subtype B (isolate BRU/LAI) (HIV-1).
   6648..6905    +  LTR            5' LTR (truncated): truncated 5' long terminal repeat (LTR) from HIV-1
   7057..7073    -  protein_bind   lac operator: The lac repressor binds to the lac operator to inhibit transcription in E. coli. This inhibition can be relieved by adding lactose or isopropyl-β-D-thiogalactopyranoside (IPTG). lac repressor encoded by lacI
   7081..7111    -  promoter       lac promoter: promoter for the E. coli lac operon
   7126..7147    -  protein_bind   CAP binding site: CAP binding activates transcription in the presence of cAMP. E. coli catabolite activator protein
   7160..7252    -  CDS            lacI (fragment): lac repressor; lacI; The lac repressor binds to the lac operator to inhibit transcription in E. coli. This inhibition can be relieved by adding lactose or isopropyl-β-D-thiogalactopyranoside (IPTG).
   7435..8023    -  rep_origin     ori: high-copy-number ColE1/pMB1/pBR322/pUC origin of replication
   8194..9054    -  CDS            AmpR: β-lactamase; bla; confers resistance to ampicillin, carbenicillin, and related antibiotics
   9055..9159    -  promoter       AmpR promoter: bla
   9207..9341    +  polyA_signal   SV40 poly(A) signal: SV40 polyadenylation signal
   9508..328     +  CDS            nef (fragment) (across the origin): NEF_HV1BR - Experimental evidence at protein level: Swiss-Prot protein existence level 1. Extracellular Nef protein targets CD4(+) T-lymphocytes for apoptosis by interacting with CXCR4 surface receptors (PubMed:14990729). From Human immunodeficiency virus type 1 group M subtype B (isolate BRU/LAI) (HIV-1).
