[The description below was written by a language model from this plasmid's Addgene catalogue record and pLannotate feature annotations shown in this document.]
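Description:
pLV_PGK_LTB4R is a lentiviral transfer plasmid, built on a backbone the depositor describes as a second-generation pLenti vector, for stable mammalian expression of the wild-type human leukotriene B4 receptor LTB4R (also known as BLT1). It is propagated in E. coli through a high-copy ColE1/pUC-type origin and an ampicillin resistance gene (β-lactamase). Remnants of a lac promoter/operator region and an SV40 polyadenylation signal also sit in the bacterial backbone.

The viral portion is bounded by two HIV-1 LTR elements. Both are annotated as truncated and each is preceded by a nef-derived fragment, so the exact LTR configuration cannot be read from the annotation alone. Between them lie the Ψ packaging signal with a partial gag sequence, the Rev response element for Rev-dependent nuclear export of the genomic RNA, and the cPPT/CTS, which aids nuclear import of the reverse-transcribed genome. The payload is a single bicistronic cassette. The human PGK promoter drives the unmutated and, as far as the record shows, untagged LTB4R coding sequence of about 1.06 kb, which was inserted by Gibson assembly between retained BamHI and NotI sites. An EMCV IRES then directs translation of the hygromycin resistance gene from the same transcript, and a downstream WPRE enhances transcript expression. Because receptor and marker share one mRNA, hygromycin selection enriches for transduced cells that also express LTB4R.

The stated purpose is mammalian expression of this G protein-coupled chemoattractant receptor. The associated study concerns signaling dynamics of neutrophil chemoattractant receptors.
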