Addgene plasmid #208087: pLV_PGK_LTB4R
Purpose: Mammalian expression of the wild-type human LTB4 receptor LTB4R.
Depositing lab: Sean R Collins. Depositing organization: University of California, Davis. Publication: Signaling dynamics distinguish high- and low-priority neutrophil chemoattractant receptors. Lundgren SM, Rocha-Gregg BL, Akdogan E, Mysore MN, Hayes S, Collins SR. Sci Signal. 2023 Oct 3;16(805):eadd1845. doi: 10.1126/scisignal.add1845. Epub 2023 Oct 3. PubMed 37788324.
Backbone
  Vector backbone: pLenti 2nd gen
  Vector type: Mammalian Expression, Lentiviral
  Selectable markers: Hygromycin
Growth in bacteria
  Bacterial resistance: Ampicillin, 100 μg/mL
  Growth temperature: 30°C
  Growth strain: NEB Stable
  Copy number: Unknown
Gene/Insert
  Gene/Insert name: LTB4R (alt name: LTB4R)
  Species: H. sapiens (human)
  Insert size (bp): 1059
  Mutation: none
  Entrez Gene: LTB4R (a.k.a. BLT1, BLTR, CMKRL1, GPR16, LTB4R1, LTBR1, P2RY7, P2Y7)
  Promoter: PGK
  Cloning method: Gibson Cloning
  Sequencing primers: 5′ tgttccgcattctgcaagc; 3′ cctcacattgccaaaagacg
Resource information
  A portion of this plasmid was derived from a plasmid made by: The wild-type LTB4R sequence was obtained from the Harvard plasmid repository (plasmid #HsCD00003892)
Terms and licenses: Academic/Nonprofit Terms; Industry Terms: Not Available to Industry
Depositor comments: 5' Cloning Site: BamHI (not destroyed); 3' Cloning Site: NotI (not destroyed)
How to cite: pLV_PGK_LTB4R was a gift from Sean R Collins (Addgene plasmid # 208087 ; http://n2t.net/addgene:208087 ; RRID:Addgene_208087)
